Addgene plasmid #14387: pAG416GAL-ccdB-Cerulean
Purpose: (Empty Backbone)
Depositing lab: Susan Lindquist. Depositing organization: Whitehead Institute for Biomedical Research. Publication: A suite of Gateway cloning vectors for high-throughput genetic analysis in Saccharomyces cerevisiae. Alberti S, Gitler AD, Lindquist S. Yeast. 2007 Oct . 24(10):913-9. 10.1002/yea.1502 PubMed 17583893.
Backbone
  Vector backbone: pRS416
  Vector type: Yeast Expression ; Gateway Destination
  Selectable markers: URA3
Growth in bacteria
  Bacterial resistance: Chloramphenicol and Ampicillin, 25 & 100 μg/mL
  Growth temperature: 37°C
  Growth strain: ccdB Survival
  Growth instructions: DB3.1, ccdB Survival
  Copy number: Unknown
Gene/Insert
  Gene/Insert name: None
  Tag / fusion protein: Cerulean (C terminal on backbone)
  Cloning method: Gateway Cloning
  Sequencing primers: 5′ GAL1
Terms and licenses: Academic/Nonprofit Terms; Industry Terms: Not Available to Industry
Depositor comments: Type of plasmid: CEN. This plasmid contains the Gateway technology from Invitrogen; Invitrogen requires purchasing of Gateway Clonase for carrying out the Gateway recombinational cloning reaction http://www.invitrogen.com Please note that the full plasmid sequence is provided as a reference only, and may not match the exact sequence of the plasmid.
How to cite: pAG416GAL-ccdB-Cerulean was a gift from Susan Lindquist (Addgene plasmid # 14387 ; http://n2t.net/addgene:14387 ; RRID:Addgene_14387)
