[The description below was written by a language model from this plasmid's Addgene catalogue record and pLannotate feature annotations shown in this document.]
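Description:
pAG416GAL-ccdB-Cerulean is an empty Gateway destination vector for galactose-inducible protein expression in Saccharomyces cerevisiae, built on the pRS416 backbone. It is a centromeric shuttle plasmid: a CEN6/ARS element gives stable, low-copy maintenance in yeast, where it is selected through the URA3 auxotrophic marker (also counterselectable with 5-FOA). In E. coli it replicates from a ColE1/pUC-type origin and carries ampicillin resistance. An f1 origin, T3 and T7 promoters, and remnants of the lac/lacZα region are also annotated. They are carried over from the parental cloning backbone and play no part in yeast expression.

The expression unit consists of the GAL1 promoter, a Gateway cassette, an mCerulean coding sequence and the CYC1 terminator. The cassette is flanked by attR1 and attR2 and contains a chloramphenicol resistance gene together with the ccdB toxin gene. The unrecombined vector therefore has to be propagated in a ccdB-tolerant bacterial strain, under both chloramphenicol and ampicillin. In an LR recombination with an entry clone, the open reading frame of interest replaces the CmR/ccdB segment. Standard E. coli strains then counterselect against parental plasmid, because any that retain ccdB are killed. The inserted gene lies downstream of GAL1 and upstream of Cerulean. Provided it lacks a stop codon and is in frame, it is expressed as a C-terminal fusion to this cyan fluorescent protein, under Gal4-regulated, galactose-inducible control.

The plasmid belongs to a suite of yeast Gateway vectors designed for high-throughput genetic analysis. This version suits inducible, near-single-copy expression and live-cell localisation or multicolour imaging of tagged proteins. The depositor notes that the full sequence is a reference only and may not match the physical plasmid exactly.
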