Features (pLannotate 1.2.2; 29 found; start..end, strand, type, name):
     70..573     -  misc_feature   CEN/ARS: S. cerevisiae CEN6 centromere fused to an autonomously replicating sequence
    610..714     +  promoter       AmpR promoter: bla
    715..1575    +  CDS            AmpR: β-lactamase; bla; confers resistance to ampicillin, carbenicillin, and related antibiotics
   1746..2334    +  rep_origin     ori: high-copy-number ColE1/pMB1/pBR322/pUC origin of replication
   2517..2609    +  CDS            lacI (fragment): lac repressor; lacI; The lac repressor binds to the lac operator to inhibit transcription in E. coli. This inhibition can be relieved by adding lactose or isopropyl-β-D-thiogalactopyranoside (IPTG).
   2622..2643    +  protein_bind   CAP binding site: CAP binding activates transcription in the presence of cAMP. E. coli catabolite activator protein
   2658..2688    +  promoter       lac promoter: promoter for the E. coli lac operon
   2696..2712    +  protein_bind   lac operator: The lac repressor binds to the lac operator to inhibit transcription in E. coli. This inhibition can be relieved by adding lactose or isopropyl-β-D-thiogalactopyranoside (IPTG). lac repressor encoded by lacI
   2757..2775    +  promoter       T3 promoter: promoter for bacteriophage T3 RNA polymerase
   2799..3240    +  promoter       GAL1 promoter: S. cerevisiae GAL1; inducible promoter, regulated by Gal4
   3255..3275    +  misc_feature   MCS (fragment): pBluescript multiple cloning site
   3279..3403    +  protein_bind   attR1: mutant version of attR; recombination site for the Gateway® LR reaction LR Clonase™
   3428..3458    +  promoter       lac UV5 promoter: E. coli lac promoter with an "up" mutation
   3482..3511    +  promoter       cat promoter (fragment): promoter of the E. coli cat gene encoding chloramphenicol acetyltransferase
   3512..4171    +  CDS            CmR: chloramphenicol acetyltransferase; cat; confers resistance to chloramphenicol
   4353..4511    +  CDS            ccdA (fragment): CCDA_ECO57 - Also known as H, letA. Experimental evidence at protein level: Swiss-Prot protein existence level 1. Antitoxin component of a type II toxin-antitoxin (TA) system which inhibits the post-segregational killing (PSK) of plasmid-free cells, also referred to as a plasmid addiction system. Binds to and blocks the activity of CcdB; will also remove bound CcdB protein from the CcdB-GyrA complex by forming a CcdA-CcdB complex, a process termed rejuvenation. Functions as a transcriptional corepressor for the ccdAB operon, repression also requires CcdB (By similarity). From Escherichia coli
   4516..4818    +  CDS            ccdB: CCDB_ECOLI - Also known as G, letB, letD. Experimental evidence at protein level: Swiss-Prot protein existence level 1. Toxic component of a type II toxin-antitoxin (TA) system, functioning in plasmid maintainence. Responsible for the post- segregational killing (PSK) of plasmid-free cells, also referred to as a plasmid addiction system. Half-life of over 2 hours. Cell killing by CcdB is accompanied by filamentation, defects in chromosome and plasmid segregation, defects in cell division, formation of anucleate cells, decreased DNA synthesis and plasmid loss. Interferes with the activity of DN
   4862..4986    -  protein_bind   attR2: mutant version of attR; recombination site for the Gateway® LR reaction LR Clonase™
   4990..5017    +  misc_feature   MCS (fragment): pBluescript multiple cloning site
   5018..5737    +  CDS            mCerulean: enhanced monomeric variant of CFP (Rizzo et al., 2004) mammalian codon-optimized
   5744..5991    +  terminator     CYC1 terminator: S. cerevisiae CYC1; transcription terminator for CYC1
   6010..6028    -  promoter       T7 promoter: promoter for bacteriophage T7 RNA polymerase
   6036..6191    +  CDS            lacZα (fragment): LacZα fragment of β-galactosidase; lacZ fragment
   6199..6654    +  rep_origin     f1 ori (sequence partly withheld): f1 bacteriophage origin of replication; arrow indicates direction of (+) strand synthesis
   6655..6706    -  misc_feature   bom (fragment): basis of mobility region from pBR322
   6785..7588    -  CDS            URA3: orotidine-5'-phosphate decarboxylase, required for uracil biosynthesis; S. cerevisiae URA3; yeast auxotrophic marker, counterselectable with 5-fluoroorotic acid (5-FOA)
   7589..7804    -  promoter       URA3 promoter: S. cerevisiae URA3
   7819..7868    -  misc_feature   bom (fragment): basis of mobility region from pBR322
   7970..1       -  CDS            rop (fragment) (across the origin): Rop protein, which maintains plasmids at low copy number; rop
>Addgene plasmid #14387 | pAG416GAL-ccdB-Cerulean | depositor full sequence | sequence record 8050 | Author sequence
GACGAAAGGGCCTCGTGATACGCCTATTTTTATAGGTTAATGTCATGATAATAATGGTTTCTTAGGACGG
ATCGCTTGCCTGTAACTTACACGCGCCTCGTATCTTTTAATGATGGAATAATTTGGGAATTTACTCTGTG
TTTATTTATTTTTATGTTTTGTATTTGGATTTTAGAAAGTAAATAAAGAAGGTAGAAGAGTTACGGAATG
AAGAAAAAAAAATAAACAAAGGTTTAAAAAATTTCAACAAAAAGCGTACTTTACATATATATTTATTAGA
CAAGAAAAGCAGATTAAATAGATATACATTCGATTAACGATAAGTAAAATGTAAAATCACAGGATTTTCG
TGTGTGGTCTTCTACACAGACAAGATGAAACAATTCGGCATTAATACCTGAGAGCAGGAAGAGCAAGATA
AAAGGTAGTATTTGTTGGCGATCCCCCTAGAGTCTTTTACATCTTCGGAAAACAAAAACTATTTTTTCTT
TAATTTCTTTTTTTACTTTCTATTTTTAATTTATATATTTATATTAAAAAATTTAAATTATAATTATTTT
TATAGCACGTGATGAAAAGGACCCAGGTGGCACTTTTCGGGGAAATGTGCGCGGAACCCCTATTTGTTTA
TTTTTCTAAATACATTCAAATATGTATCCGCTCATGAGACAATAACCCTGATAAATGCTTCAATAATATT
GAAAAAGGAAGAGTATGAGTATTCAACATTTCCGTGTCGCCCTTATTCCCTTTTTTGCGGCATTTTGCCT
TCCTGTTTTTGCTCACCCAGAAACGCTGGTGAAAGTAAAAGATGCTGAAGATCAGTTGGGTGCACGAGTG
GGTTACATCGAACTGGATCTCAACAGCGGTAAGATCCTTGAGAGTTTTCGCCCCGAAGAACGTTTTCCAA
TGATGAGCACTTTTAAAGTTCTGCTATGTGGCGCGGTATTATCCCGTATTGACGCCGGGCAAGAGCAACT
CGGTCGCCGCATACACTATTCTCAGAATGACTTGGTTGAGTACTCACCAGTCACAGAAAAGCATCTTACG
GATGGCATGACAGTAAGAGAATTATGCAGTGCTGCCATAACCATGAGTGATAACACTGCGGCCAACTTAC
TTCTGACAACGATCGGAGGACCGAAGGAGCTAACCGCTTTTTTGCACAACATGGGGGATCATGTAACTCG
CCTTGATCGTTGGGAACCGGAGCTGAATGAAGCCATACCAAACGACGAGCGTGACACCACGATGCCTGTA
GCAATGGCAACAACGTTGCGCAAACTATTAACTGGCGAACTACTTACTCTAGCTTCCCGGCAACAATTAA
TAGACTGGATGGAGGCGGATAAAGTTGCAGGACCACTTCTGCGCTCGGCCCTTCCGGCTGGCTGGTTTAT
TGCTGATAAATCTGGAGCCGGTGAGCGTGGGTCTCGCGGTATCATTGCAGCACTGGGGCCAGATGGTAAG
CCCTCCCGTATCGTAGTTATCTACACGACGGGGAGTCAGGCAACTATGGATGAACGAAATAGACAGATCG
CTGAGATAGGTGCCTCACTGATTAAGCATTGGTAACTGTCAGACCAAGTTTACTCATATATACTTTAGAT
TGATTTAAAACTTCATTTTTAATTTAAAAGGATCTAGGTGAAGATCCTTTTTGATAATCTCATGACCAAA
ATCCCTTAACGTGAGTTTTCGTTCCACTGAGCGTCAGACCCCGTAGAAAAGATCAAAGGATCTTCTTGAG
ATCCTTTTTTTCTGCGCGTAATCTGCTGCTTGCAAACAAAAAAACCACCGCTACCAGCGGTGGTTTGTTT
GCCGGATCAAGAGCTACCAACTCTTTTTCCGAAGGTAACTGGCTTCAGCAGAGCGCAGATACCAAATACT
GTCCTTCTAGTGTAGCCGTAGTTAGGCCACCACTTCAAGAACTCTGTAGCACCGCCTACATACCTCGCTC
TGCTAATCCTGTTACCAGTGGCTGCTGCCAGTGGCGATAAGTCGTGTCTTACCGGGTTGGACTCAAGACG
ATAGTTACCGGATAAGGCGCAGCGGTCGGGCTGAACGGGGGGTTCGTGCACACAGCCCAGCTTGGAGCGA
ACGACCTACACCGAACTGAGATACCTACAGCGTGAGCTATGAGAAAGCGCCACGCTTCCCGAAGGGAGAA
AGGCGGACAGGTATCCGGTAAGCGGCAGGGTCGGAACAGGAGAGCGCACGAGGGAGCTTCCAGGGGGAAA
CGCCTGGTATCTTTATAGTCCTGTCGGGTTTCGCCACCTCTGACTTGAGCGTCGATTTTTGTGATGCTCG
TCAGGGGGGCGGAGCCTATGGAAAAACGCCAGCAACGCGGCCTTTTTACGGTTCCTGGCCTTTTGCTGGC
CTTTTGCTCACATGTTCTTTCCTGCGTTATCCCCTGATTCTGTGGATAACCGTATTACCGCCTTTGAGTG
AGCTGATACCGCTCGCCGCAGCCGAACGACCGAGCGCAGCGAGTCAGTGAGCGAGGAAGCGGAAGAGCGC
CCAATACGCAAACCGCCTCTCCCCGCGCGTTGGCCGATTCATTAATGCAGCTGGCACGACAGGTTTCCCG
ACTGGAAAGCGGGCAGTGAGCGCAACGCAATTAATGTGAGTTACCTCACTCATTAGGCACCCCAGGCTTT
ACACTTTATGCTTCCGGCTCCTATGTTGTGTGGAATTGTGAGCGGATAACAATTTCACACAGGAAACAGC
TATGACCATGATTACGCCAAGCGCGCAATTAACCCTCACTAAAGGGAACAAAAGCTGGAGCTCTAGTACG
GATTAGAAGCCGCCGAGCGGGCGACAGCCCTCCGACGGAAGACTCTCCTCCGTGCGTCCTCGTCTTCACC
GGTCGCGTTCCTGAAACGCAGATGTGCCTCGCGCCGCACTGCTCCGAACAATAAAGATTCTACAATACTA
GCTTTTATGGTTATGAAGAGGAAAAATTGGCAGTAACCTGGCCCCACAAACCTTCAAATTAACGAATCAA
ATTAACAACCATAGGATGATAATGCGATTAGTTTTTTAGCCTTATTTCTGGGGTAATTAATCAGCGAAGC
GATGATTTTTGATCTATTAACAGATATATAAATGGAAAAGCTGCATAACCACTTTAACTAATACTTTCAA
CATTTTCAGTTTGTATTACTTCTTATTCAAATGTCATAAAAGTATCAACAAAAAATTGTTAATATACCTC
TATACTTTAACGTCAAGGAGAAAAAACCCCGGATTCTAGAACTAGTGGATCCCCCATCACAAGTTTGTAC
AAAAAAGCTGAACGAGAAACGTAAAATGATATAAATATCAATATATTAAATTAGATTTTGCATAAAAAAC
AGACTACATAATACTGTAAAACACAACATATCCAGTCACTATGGCGGCCGCATTAGGCACCCCAGGCTTT
ACACTTTATGCTTCCGGCTCGTATAATGTGTGGATTTTGAGTTAGGATCCGTCGAGATTTTCAGGAGCTA
AGGAAGCTAAAATGGAGAAAAAAATCACTGGATATACCACCGTTGATATATCCCAATGGCATCGTAAAGA
ACATTTTGAGGCATTTCAGTCAGTTGCTCAATGTACCTATAACCAGACCGTTCAGCTGGATATTACGGCC
TTTTTAAAGACCGTAAAGAAAAATAAGCACAAGTTTTATCCGGCCTTTATTCACATTCTTGCCCGCCTGA
TGAATGCTCATCCGGAATTCCGTATGGCAATGAAAGACGGTGAGCTGGTGATATGGGATAGTGTTCACCC
TTGTTACACCGTTTTCCATGAGCAAACTGAAACGTTTTCATCGCTCTGGAGTGAATACCACGACGATTTC
CGGCAGTTTCTACACATATATTCGCAAGATGTGGCGTGTTACGGTGAAAACCTGGCCTATTTCCCTAAAG
GGTTTATTGAGAATATGTTTTTCGTCTCAGCCAATCCCTGGGTGAGTTTCACCAGTTTTGATTTAAACGT
GGCCAATATGGACAACTTCTTCGCCCCCGTTTTCACCATGGGCAAATATTATACGCAAGGCGACAAGGTG
CTGATGCCGCTGGCGATTCAGGTTCATCATGCCGTCTGTGATGGCTTCCATGTCGGCAGAATGCTTAATG
AATTACAACAGTACTGCGATGAGTGGCAGGGCGGGGCGTAAACGCCGCGTGGATCCGGCTTACTAAAAGC
CAGATAACAGTATGCGTATTTGCGCGCTGATTTTTGCGGTATAAGAATATATACTGATATGTATACCCGA
AGTATGTCAAAAAGAGGTATGCTATGAAGCAGCGTATTACAGTGACAGTTGACAGCGACAGCTATCAGTT
GCTCAAGGCATATATGATGTCAATATCTCCGGTCTGGTAAGCACAACCATGCAGAATGAAGCCCGTCGTC
TGCGTGCCGAACGCTGGAAAGCGGAAAATCAGGAAGGGATGGCTGAGGTCGCCCGGTTTATTGAAATGAA
CGGCTCTTTTGCTGACGAGAACAGGGGCTGGTGAAATGCAGTTTAAGGTTTACACCTATAAAAGAGAGAG
CCGTTATCGTCTGTTTGTGGATGTACAGAGTGATATTATTGACACGCCCGGGCGACGGATGGTGATCCCC
CTGGCCAGTGCACGTCTGCTGTCAGATAAAGTCTCCCGTGAACTTTACCCGGTGGTGCATATCGGGGATG
AAAGCTGGCGCATGATGACCACCGATATGGCCAGTGTGCCGGTCTCCGTTATCGGGGAAGAAGTGGCTGA
TCTCAGCCACCGCGAAAATGACATCAAAAACGCCATTAACCTGATGTTCTGGGGAATATAAATGTCAGGC
TCCCTTATACACAGCCAGTCTGCAGGTCGACCATAGTGACTGGATATGTTGTGTTTTACAGTATTATGTA
GTCTGTTTTTTATGCAAAATCTAATTTAATATATTGATATTTATATCATTTTACGTTTCTCGTTCAGCTT
TCTTGTACAAAGTGGTGATGGGCTGCAGGAATTCGATATCAAGCTTAATGGTGAGCAAGGGCGAGGAGCT
GTTCACCGGGGTGGTGCCCATCCTGGTCGAGCTGGACGGCGACGTAAACGGCCACAAGTTCAGCGTGTCC
GGCGAGGGCGAGGGCGATGCCACCTACGGCAAGCTGACCCTGAAGTTCATCTGCACCACCGGCAAGCTGC
CCGTGCCCTGGCCCACCCTCGTGACCACCCTGACCTGGGGCGTGCAGTGCTTCGCCCGCTACCCCGACCA
CATGAAGCAGCACGACTTCTTCAAGTCCGCCATGCCCGAAGGCTACGTCCAGGAGCGCACCATCTTCTTC
AAGGACGACGGCAACTACAAGACCCGCGCCGAGGTGAAGTTCGAGGGCGACACCCTGGTGAACCGCATCG
AGCTGAAGGGCATCGACTTCAAGGAGGACGGCAACATCCTGGGGCACAAGCTGGAGTACAACTACATCAG
CGACAACGTCTATATCACCGCCGACAAGCAGAAGAACGGCATCAAGGCCAACTTCAAGATCCGCCACAAC
ATCGAGGACGGCAGCGTGCAGCTCGCCGACCACTACCAGCAGAACACCCCCATCGGCGACGGCCCCGTGC
TGCTGCCCGACAACCACTACCTGAGCACCCAGTCCAAGCTGAGCAAAGACCCCAACGAGAAGCGCGATCA
CATGGTCCTGCTGGAGTTCGTGACCGCCGCCGGGATCACTCTCGGCATGGACGAGCTGTACAAGTAACTC
GAGTCATGTAATTAGTTATGTCACGCTTACATTCACGCCCTCCCCCCACATCCGCTCTAACCGAAAAGGA
AGGAGTTAGACAACCTGAAGTCTAGGTCCCTATTTATTTTTTTATAGTTATGTTAGTATTAAGAACGTTA
TTTATATTTCAAATTTTTCTTTTTTTTCTGTACAGACGCGTGTACGCATGTAACATTATACTGAAAACCT
TGCTTGAGAAGGTTTTGGGACGCTCGAAGGCTTTAATTTGCGGCCGGTACCCAATTCGCCCTATAGTGAG
TCGTATTACGCGCGCTCACTGGCCGTCGTTTTACAACGTCGTGACTGGGAAAACCCTGGCGTTACCCAAC
TTAATCGCCTTGCAGCACATCCCCCTTTCGCCAGCTGGCGTAATAGCGAAGAGGCCCGCACCGATCGCCC
TTCCCAACAGTTGCGCAGCCTGAATGGCGAATGGCGCG
[124 nt withheld, positions 6199-6322]
C
[91 nt withheld, positions 6324-6414]
A
[49 nt withheld, positions 6416-6464]
CCTTTGACGTTGGAGTCCACGTTCTTT
[37 nt withheld, positions 6492-6528]
ACCCTATCTCGGTCTATTCTTTTGATTTATAAGGGATTTTGCCGATTTCGGCCTATTGGTTAAAAAATGA
GCTGATTTAACAAAAATTTAACGCGAATTTTAACAAAATATTAACGTTTACAATTTCCTGATGCGGTATT
TTCTCCTTACGCATCTGTGCGGTATTTCACACCGCATAGGGTAATAACTGATATAATTAAATTGAAGCTC
TAATTTGTGAGTTTAGTATACATGCATTTACTTATAATACAGTTTTTTAGTTTTGCTGGCCGCATCTTCT
CAAATATGCTTCCCAGCCTGCTTTTCTGTAACGTTCACCCTCTACCTTAGCATCCCTTCCCTTTGCAAAT
AGTCCTCTTCCAACAATAATAATGTCAGATCCTGTAGAGACCACATCATCCACGGTTCTATACTGTTGAC
CCAATGCGTCTCCCTTGTCATCTAAACCCACACCGGGTGTCATAATCAACCAATCGTAACCTTCATCTCT
TCCACCCATGTCTCTTTGAGCAATAAAGCCGATAACAAAATCTTTGTCGCTCTTCGCAATGTCAACAGTA
CCCTTAGTATATTCTCCAGTAGATAGGGAGCCCTTGCATGACAATTCTGCTAACATCAAAAGGCCTCTAG
GTTCCTTTGTTACTTCTTCTGCCGCCTGCTTCAAACCGCTAACAATACCTGGGCCCACCACACCGTGTGC
ATTCGTAATGTCTGCCCATTCTGCTATTCTGTATACACCCGCAGAGTACTGCAATTTGACTGTATTACCA
ATGTCAGCAAATTTTCTGTCTTCGAAGAGTAAAAAATTGTACTTGGCGGATAATGCCTTTAGCGGCTTAA
CTGTGCCCTCCATGGAAAAATCAGTCAAGATATCCACATGTGTTTTTAGTAAACAAATTTTGGGACCTAA
TGCTTCAACTAACTCCAGTAATTCCTTGGTGGTACGAACATCCAATGAAGCACACAAGTTTGTTTGCTTT
TCGTGCATGATATTAAATAGCTTGGCAGCAACAGGACTAGGATGAGTAGCAGCACGTTCCTTATATGTAG
CTTTCGACATGATTTATCTTCGTTTCCTGCAGGTTTTTGTTCTGTGCAGTTGGGTTAAGAATACTGGGCA
ATTTCATGTTTCTTCAACACTACATATGCGTATATATACCAATCTAAGTCTGTGCTCCTTCCTTCGTTCT
TCCTTCTGTTCGGAGATTACCGAATCAAAAAAATTTCAAAGAAACCGAAATCAAAAAAAAGAATAAAAAA
AAAATGATGAATTGAATTGAAAAGCTGTGGTATGGTGCACTCTCAGTACAATCTGCTCTGATGCCGCATA
GTTAAGCCAGCCCCGACACCCGCCAACACCCGCTGACGCGCCCTGACGGGCTTGTCTGCTCCCGGCATCC
GCTTACAGACAAGCTGTGACCGTCTCCGGGAGCTGCATGTGTCAGAGGTTTTCACCGTCATCACCGAAAC
GCGCGA
