>Addgene plasmid #14387 | pAG416GAL-ccdB-Cerulean | addgene partial sequence | sequence record 21043 | 14387 with pRS_marker
TTCATTCATCATTTTTTTTTTATTCTTTTTTTTGATTTCGGTTTCCTTGAAATTTTTTTGATTCGGTAAT
CTCCGAACAGAAGGAAGAACGAAGGAAGGAGCACAGACTTAGATTGGTATATATACGCATATGTAGTGTT
GAAGAAACATGAAATTGCCCAGTATTCTTAACCCAACTGCACAGAACAAAAACCTGCAGGAAACGAAGAT
AAATCATGTCGAAAGCTACATATAAGGAACGTGCTGCTACTCATCCTAGTCCTGTTGCTGCCAAGCTATT
TAATATCATGCACGAAAAGCAAACAAACTTGTGTGCTTCATTGGATGTTCGTACCACCAAGGAATTACTG
GAGTTAGTTGAAGCATTAGGTCCCAAAATTTGTTTACTAAAAACACATGTGGATATCTTGACTGATTTTT
CCATGGAGGGCACAGTTAAGCCGCTAAAGGCATTATCCGCCAAGTACAATTTTTTACTCTTCGAAGACAG
AAAATTTGCTGACATTGGTAATACAGTCAAATTGCAGTACTCTGCGGGTGTATACAGAATAGCAGAATGG
GCAGACATTACGAATGCACACGGTGTGGTGGGCCCAGGTATTGTTAGCGGTTTGAAGC
