>Addgene plasmid #14387 | pAG416GAL-ccdB-Cerulean | addgene partial sequence | sequence record 21044 | 14387 with GW5
AAGCCTGGGGGTGCCTAATGCGGCCGCCATAGTGACTGGATATGTTGTGTTTTACAGTATTATGTAGTCT
GTTTTTTATGCAAAATCTAATTTAATATATTGATATTTATATCATTTTACGTTTCTCGTTCAGCTTTTTT
GTACAAACTTGTGATGGGGGATCCACTAGTTCTAGAATCCGGGGTTTTTTCTCCTTGACGTTAAAGTATA
GAGGTATATTAACAATTTTTTGTTGATACTTTTATTACATTTGAATAAGAAGTAATACAAACCGAAAATG
TTGAAAGTATTAGTTAAAGTGGTTATGCAGTTTTTGCATTTATATATCTGTTAATAGATCAAAAATCATC
GCTTCGCTGATTAATTACCCCAGAAATAAGGCTAAAAAACTAATCGCATTATCATCCTATGGTTGTTAAT
TTGATTCGTTCATTTGAAGGTTTGTGGGGCCAGGTTACTGCCAATTTTTCCTCTTCATAACCATAAAAGC
TAGTATTGTAGAATCTTTATTGTTCGGAGCAGTGCGGCGCGAGGCACATCTGCGTTTCAGGAACGCGACC
GGTGAAGACGAGGACGCACGGAGGAGAGTCTTCCTTCGGAGGGCTGTCACCCGCTCGGCGGCTTCTAATC
CGTACTAGAGCTCCAGCTTTTGTTCCCTTT
