>Addgene plasmid #14387 | pAG416GAL-ccdB-Cerulean | addgene partial sequence | sequence record 21045 | 14387 with GW3
TGGCTGATCTCAGCCACCGCGAAAATGACATCAAAAACGCCATTAACCTGATGTTCTGGGGAATATAAAT
GTCAGGCTCCCTTATACACAGCCAGTCTGCAGGTCGACCATAGTGACTGGATATGTTGTGTTTTACAGTA
TTATGTAGTCTGTTTTTTATGCAAAATCTAATTTAATATATTGATATTTATATCATTTTACGTTTCTCGT
TCAGCTTTCTTGTACAAAGTGGTGATGGGCTGCAGGAATTCGATATCAAGCTTAATGGTGAGCAAGGGCG
AGGAGCTGTTCACCGGGGTGGTGCCCATCCTGGTCGAGCTGGACGGCGACGTAAACGGCCACAAGTTCAG
CGTGTCCGGCGAGGGCGAGGGCGATGCCACCTACGGCAAGCTGACCCTGAAGTTCATCTGCACCACCGGC
AAGCTGCCCGTGCCCTGGCCCACCCTCGTGACCACCCTGACCTGGGGCGTGCAGTGCTTCGCCCGCTACC
CCGACCACATGAAGCAGCACGACTTCTTCAAGTCCGCCATGCCCGAAGGCTACGTCCAGGAGCGCACCAT
CTTCTTCAAGGACGACGGCAACTACAAGACCCGCGCCGAGGTGAAGTTCGAGGGCGACACCCT
